>Addgene plasmid #26669 | FCbAIGW | depositor full sequence | sequence record 12617 | Author sequence
GTCGACGGATCGGGAGATCTCCCGATCCCCTATGGTGCACTCTCAGTACAATCTGCTCTGATGCCGCATA
GTTAAGCCAGTATCTGCTCCCTGCTTGTGTGTTGGAGGTCGCTGAGTAGTGCGCGAGCAAAATTTAAGCT
ACAACAAGGCAAGGCTTGACCGACAATTGCATGAAGAATCTGCTTAGGGTTAGGCGTTTTGCGCTGCTTC
GCGATGTACGGGCCAGATATACGCGTTGACATTGATTATTGACTAGTTATTAATAGTAATCAATTACGGG
GTCATTAGTTCATAGCCCATATATGGAGTTCCGCGTTACATAACTTACGGTAAATGGCCCGCCTGGCTGA
CCGCCCAACGACCCCCGCCCATTGACGTCAATAATGACGTATGTTCCCATAGTAACGCCAATAGGGACTT
TCCATTGACGTCAATGGGTGGAGTATTTACGGTAAACTGCCCACTTGGCAGTACATCAAGTGTATCATAT
GCCAAGTACGCCCCCTATTGACGTCAATGACGGTAAATGGCCCGCCTGGCATTATGCCCAGTACATGACC
TTATGGGACTTTCCTACTTGGCAGTACATCTACGTATTAGTCATCGCTATTACCATGGTGATGCGGTTTT
GGCAGTACATCAATGGGCGTGGATAGCGGTTTGACTCACGGGGATTTCCAAGTCTCCACCCCATTGACGT
CAATGGGAGTTTGTTTTGGCACCAAAATCAACGGGACTTTCCAAAATGTCGTAACAACTCCGCCCCATTG
ACGCAAATGGGCGGTAGGCGTGTACGGTGGGAGGTCTATATAAGCAGCGCGTTTTGCCTGTACTGGGTCT
CTCTGGTTAGACCAGATCTGAGCCTGGGAGCTCTCTGGCTAACTAGGGAACCCACTGCTTAAGCCTCAAT
AAAGCTTGCCTTGAGTGCTTCAAGTAGTGTGTGCCCGTCTGTTGTGTGACTCTGGTAACTAGAGATCCCT
CAGACCCTTTTAGTCAGTGTGGAAAATCTCTAGCAGTGGCGCCCGAACAGGGACTTGAAAGCGAAAGGGA
AACCAGAGGAGCTCTCTCGACGCAGGACTCGGCTTGCTGAAGCGCGCACGGCAAGAGGCGAGGGGCGGCG
ACTGGTGAGTACGCCAAAAATTTTGACTAGCGGAGGCTAGAAGGAGAGAGATGGGTGCGAGAGCGTCAGT
ATTAAGCGGGGGAGAATTAGATCGCGATGGGAAAAAATTCGGTTAAGGCCAGGGGGAAAGAAAAAATATA
AATTAAAACATATAGTATGGGCAAGCAGGGAGCTAGAACGATTCGCAGTTAATCCTGGCCTGTTAGAAAC
ATCAGAAGGCTGTAGACAAATACTGGGACAGCTACAACCATCCCTTCAGACAGGATCAGAAGAACTTAGA
TCATTATATAATACAGTAGCAACCCTCTATTGTGTGCATCAAAGGATAGAGATAAAAGACACCAAGGAAG
CTTTAGACAAGATAGAGGAAGAGCAAAACAAAAGTAAGACCACCGCACAGCAAGCGGCCGCTGATCTTCA
GACCTGGAGGAGGAGATATGAGGGACAATTGGAGAAGTGAATTATATAAATATAAAGTAGTAAAAATTGA
ACCATTAGGAGTAGCACCCACCAAGGCAAAGAGAAGAGTGGTGCAGAGAGAAAAAAGAGCAGTGGGAATA
GGAGCTTTGTTCCTTGGGTTCTTGGGAGCAGCAGGAAGCACTATGGGCGCAGCGTCAATGACGCTGACGG
TACAGGCCAGACAATTATTGTCTGGTATAGTGCAGCAGCAGAACAATTTGCTGAGGGCTATTGAGGCGCA
ACAGCATCTGTTGCAACTCACAGTCTGGGGCATCAAGCAGCTCCAGGCAAGAATCCTGGCTGTGGAAAGA
TACCTAAAGGATCAACAGCTCCTGGGGATTTGGGGTTGCTCTGGAAAACTCATTTGCACCACTGCTGTGC
CTTGGAATGCTAGTTGGAGTAATAAATCTCTGGAACAGATTTGGAATCACACGACCTGGATGGAGTGGGA
CAGAGAAATTAACAATTACACAAGCTTAATACACTCCTTAATTGAAGAATCGCAAAACCAGCAAGAAAAG
AATGAACAAGAATTATTGGAATTAGATAAATGGGCAAGTTTGTGGAATTGGTTTAACATAACAAATTGGC
TGTGGTATATAAAATTATTCATAATGATAGTAGGAGGCTTGGTAGGTTTAAGAATAGTTTTTGCTGTACT
TTCTATAGTGAATAGAGTTAGGCAGGGATATTCACCATTATCGTTTCAGACCCACCTCCCAACCCCGAGG
GGACCCGACAGGCCCGAAGGAATAGAAGAAGAAGGTGGAGAGAGAGACAGAGACAGATCCATTCGATTAG
TGAACGGATCGGCACTGCGTGCGCCAATTCTGCAGACAAATGGCAGTATTCATCCACAATTTTAAAAGAA
AAGGGGGGATTGGGGGGTACAGTGCAGGGGAAAGAATAGTAGACATAATAGCAACAGACATACAAACTAA
AGAATTACAAAAACAAATTACAAAAATTCAAAATTTTCGGGTTTATTACAGGGACAGCAGAGATCCAGTT
TGGTTATCGACATTGATTATTGACTAGTTATTAATAGTAATCAATTACGGGGTCATTAGTTCATAGCCCA
TATATGGAGTTCCGCGTTACATAACTTACGGTAAATGGCCCGCCTGGCTGACCGCCCAACGACCCCCGCC
CATTGACGTCAATAATGACGTATGTTCCCATAGTAACGCCAATAGGGACTTTCCATTGACGTCAATGGGT
GGACTATTTACGGTAAACTGCCCACTTGGCAGTACATCAAGTGTATCATATGCCAAGTACGCCCCCTATT
GACGTCAATGACGGTAAATGGCCCGCCTGGCATTATGCCCAGTACATGACCTTATGGGACTTTCCTACTT
GGCAGTACATCTACGTATTAGTCATCGCTATTACCATGGGTCGAGGTGAGCCCCACGTTCTGCTTCACTC
TCCCCATCTCCCCCCCCTCCCCACCCCCAATTTTGTATTTATTTATTTTTTAATTATTTTGTGCAGCGAT
GGGGGCGGGGGGGGGGGGGGCGCGCGCCAGGCGGGGCGGGGCGGGGCGAGGGGCGGGGCGGGGCGAGGCG
GAGAGGTGCGGCGGCAGCCAATCAGAGCGGCGCGCTCCGAAAGTTTCCTTTTATGGCGAGGCGGCGGCGG
CGGCGGCCCTATAAAAAGCGAAGCGCGCGGCGGGCGGGAGTCGCTGCGTTGCCTTCGCCCCGTGCCCCGC
TCCGCGCCGCCTCGCGCCGCCCGCCCCGGCTCTGACTGACCGCGTTACTCCCACAGGTGAGCGGGCGGGA
CGGCCCTTCTCCTCCGGGCTGTAATTAGCGCTTGGTTTAATGACGGCTCGTTTCTTTTCTGTGGCTGCGT
GAAAGCCTTAAAGGGCTCCGGGAGGGCCCTTTGTGCGGGGGGGAGCGGCTCGGGGGGTGCGTGCGTGTGT
GTGTGCGTGGGGAGCGCCGCGTGCGGCCCGCGCTGCCCGGCGGCTGTGAGCGCTGCGGGCGCGGCGCGGG
GCTTTGTGCGCTCCGCGTGTGCGCGAGGGGAGCGCGGCCGGGGGCGGTGCCCCGCGGTGCGGGGGGGCTG
CGAGGGGAACAAAGGCTGCGTGCGGGGTGTGTGCGTGGGGGGGTGAGCAGGGGGTGTGGGCGCGGCGGTC
GGGCTGTAACCCCCCCCTGCACCCCCCTCCCCGAGTTGCTGAGCACGGCCCGGCTTCGGGTGCGGGGCTC
CGTGCGGGGCGTGGCGCGGGGCTCGCCGTGCCGGGCGGGGGGTGGCGGCAGGTGGGGGTGCCGGGCGGGG
CGGGGCCGCCTCGGGCCGGGGAGGGCTCGGGGGAGGGGCGCGGCGGCCCCGGAGCGCCGGCGGCTGTCGA
GGCGCGGCGAGCCGCAGCCATTGCCTTTTATGGTAATCGTGCGAGAGGGCGCAGGGACTTCCTTTGTCCC
AAATCTGGCGGAGCCGAAATCTGGGAGGCGCCGCCGCACCCCCTCTAGCGGGCGCGGGCGAAGCGGTGCG
GCGCCGGCAGGAAGGAAATGGGCGGGGAGGGCCTTCGTGCGTCGCCGCGCCGCCGTCCCCTTCTCCATCT
CCAGCCTCGGGGCTGCCGCAGGGGGACGGCTGCCTTCGGGGGGGACGGGGCAGGGCGGGGTTCGGCTTCT
GGCGTGTGACCGGCGGCTCTAGAGCCTCTGCTAACCATGTTCATGCCTTCTTCTTTTTCCTACAGCTCCT
GGGCAACGTGCTGGTTGTTGTGCTGTCTCATCATTTTGGCAAAGAATTGATCCCCGGGTACCGGTGAACC
GTCAGATCCGCTAGCGCTACCGGACTCAGATCTCGAGCTCAAGCTTCGAATTCTGCAGTCGACGGTACCG
CGGGCCCGGGATCCGCCCCTCTCCCTCCCCCCCCCCTAACGTTACTGGCCGAAGCCGCTTGGAATAAGGC
CGGTGTGCGTTTGTCTATATGTTATTTTCCACCATATTGCCGTCTTTTGGCAATGTGAGGGCCCGGAAAC
CTGGCCCTGTCTTCTTGACGAGCATTCCTAGGGGTCTTTCCCCTCTCGCCAAAGGAATGCAAGGTCTGTT
GAATGTCGTGAAGGAAGCAGTTCCTCTGGAAGCTTCTTGAAGACAAACAACGTCTGTAGCGACCCTTTGC
AGGCAGCGGAACCCCCCACCTGGCGACAGGTGCCTCTGCGGCCAAAAGCCACGTGTATAAGATACACCTG
CAAAGGCGGCACAACCCCAGTGCCACGTTGTGAGTTGGATAGTTGTGGAAAGAGTCAAATGGCTCTCCTC
AAGCGTATTCAACAAGGGGCTGAAGGATGCCCAGAAGGTACCCCATTGTATGGGATCTGATCTGGGGCCT
CGGTGCACATGCTTTACATGTGTTTAGTCGAGGTTAAAAAAACGTCTAGGCCCCCCGAACCACGGGGACG
TGGTTTTCCTTTGAAAAACACGATGATAATATGGCCACAACCATGGTGAGCAAGGGCGAGGAGCTGTTCA
CCGGGGTGGTGCCCATCCTGGTCGAGCTGGACGGCGACGTAAACGGCCACAAGTTCAGCGTGTCCGGCGA
GGGCGAGGGCGATGCCACCTACGGCAAGCTGACCCTGAAGTTCATCTGCACCACCGGCAAGCTGCCCGTG
CCCTGGCCCACCCTCGTGACCACCCTGACCTACGGCGTGCAGTGCTTCAGCCGCTACCCCGACCACATGA
AGCAGCACGACTTCTTCAAGTCCGCCATGCCCGAAGGCTACGTCCAGGAGCGCACCATCTTCTTCAAGGA
CGACGGCAACTACAAGACCCGCGCCGAGGTGAAGTTCGAGGGCGACACCCTGGTGAACCGCATCGAGCTG
AAGGGCATCGACTTCAAGGAGGACGGCAACATCCTGGGGCACAAGCTGGAGTACAACTACAACAGCCACA
ACGTCTATATCATGGCCGACAAGCAGAAGAACGGCATCAAGGTGAACTTCAAGATCCGCCACAACATCGA
GGACGGCAGCGTGCAGCTCGCCGACCACTACCAGCAGAACACCCCCATCGGCGACGGCCCCGTGCTGCTG
CCCGACAACCACTACCTGAGCACCCAGTCCGCCCTGAGCAAAGACCCCAACGAGAAGCGCGATCACATGG
TCCTGCTGGAGTTCGTGACCGCCGCCGGGATCACTCTCGGCATGGACGAGCTGTACAAGTAAAGCAATTC
GATATCAAGCTTATCGATAATCAACCTCTGGATTACAAAATTTGTGAAAGATTGACTGGTATTCTTAACT
ATGTTGCTCCTTTTACGCTATGTGGATACGCTGCTTTAATGCCTTTGTATCATGCTATTGCTTCCCGTAT
GGCTTTCATTTTCTCCTCCTTGTATAAATCCTGGTTGCTGTCTCTTTATGAGGAGTTGTGGCCCGTTGTC
AGGCAACGTGGCGTGGTGTGCACTGTGTTTGCTGACGCAACCCCCACTGGTTGGGGCATTGCCACCACCT
GTCAGCTCCTTTCCGGGACTTTCGCTTTCCCCCTCCCTATTGCCACGGCGGAACTCATCGCCGCCTGCCT
TGCCCGCTGCTGGACAGGGGCTCGGCTGTTGGGCACTGACAATTCCGTGGTGTTGTCGGGGAAATCATCG
TCCTTTCCTTGGCTGCTCGCCTGTGTTGCCACCTGGATTCTGCGCGGGACGTCCTTCTGCTACGTCCCTT
CGGCCCTCAATCCAGCGGACCTTCCTTCCCGCGGCCTGCTGCCGGCTCTGCGGCCTCTTCCGCGTCTTCG
CCTTCGCCCTCAGACGAGTCGGATCTCCCTTTGGGCCGCCTCCCCGCATCGATACCGTCGACCTCGAGAC
CTAGAAAAACATGGAGCAATCACAAGTAGCAATACAGCAGCTACCAATGCTGATTGTGCCTGGCTAGAAG
CACAAGAGGAGGAGGAGGTGGGTTTTCCAGTCACACCTCAGGTACCTTTAAGACCAATGACTTACAAGGC
AGCTGTAGATCTTAGCCACTTTTTAAAAGAAAAGGGGGGACTGGAAGGGCTAATTCACTCCCAACGAAGA
CAAGATATCCTTGATCTGTGGATCTACCACACACAAGGCTACTTCCCTGATTGGCAGAACTACACACCAG
GGCCAGGGATCAGATATCCACTGACCTTTGGATGGTGCTACAAGCTAGTACCAGTTGAGCAAGAGAAGGT
AGAAGAAGCCAATGAAGGAGAGAACACCCGCTTGTTACACCCTGTGAGCCTGCATGGGATGGATGACCCG
GAGAGAGAAGTATTAGAGTGGAGGTTTGACAGCCGCCTAGCATTTCATCACATGGCCCGAGAGCTGCATC
CGGACTGTACTGGGTCTCTCTGGTTAGACCAGATCTGAGCCTGGGAGCTCTCTGGCTAACTAGGGAACCC
ACTGCTTAAGCCTCAATAAAGCTTGCCTTGAGTGCTTCAAGTAGTGTGTGCCCGTCTGTTGTGTGACTCT
GGTAACTAGAGATCCCTCAGACCCTTTTAGTCAGTGTGGAAAATCTCTAGCAGGGCCCGTTTAAACCCGC
TGATCAGCCTCGACTGTGCCTTCTAGTTGCCAGCCATCTGTTGTTTGCCCCTCCCCCGTGCCTTCCTTGA
CCCTGGAAGGTGCCACTCCCACTGTCCTTTCCTAATAAAATGAGGAAATTGCATCGCATTGTCTGAGTAG
GTGTCATTCTATTCTGGGGGGTGGGGTGGGGCAGGACAGCAAGGGGGAGGATTGGGAAGACAATAGCAGG
CATGCTGGGGATGCGGTGGGCTCTATGGCTTCTGAGGCGGAAAGAACCAGCTGGGGCTCTAGGGGGTATC
CCC
[124 nt withheld, positions 7354-7477]
C
[91 nt withheld, positions 7479-7569]
A
[49 nt withheld, positions 7571-7619]
CCTTTGACGTTGGAGTCCACGTTCTTT
[37 nt withheld, positions 7647-7683]
ACCCTATCTCGGTCTATTCTTTTGATTTATAAGGGATTTTGCCGATTTCGGCCTATTGGTTAAAAAATGA
GCTGATTTAACAAAAATTTAACGCGAATTAATTCTGTGGAATGTGTGTCAGTTAGGGTGTGGAAAGTCCC
CAGGCTCCCCAGCAGGCAGAAGTATGCAAAGCATGCATCTCAATTAGTCAGCAACCAGGTGTGGAAAGTC
CCCAGGCTCCCCAGCAGGCAGAAGTATGCAAAGCATGCATCTCAATTAGTCAGCAACCATAGTCCCGCCC
CTAACTCCGCCCATCCCGCCCCTAACTCCGCCCAGTTCCGCCCATTCTCCGCCCCATGGCTGACTAATTT
TTTTTATTTATGCAGAGGCCGAGGCCGCCTCTGCCTCTGAGCTATTCCAGAAGTAGTGAGGAGGCTTTTT
TGGAGGCCTAGGCTTTTGCAAAAAGCTCCCGGGAGCTTGTATATCCATTTTCGGATCTGATCAGCACGTG
TTGACAATTAATCATCGGCATAGTATATCGGCATAGTATAATACGACAAGGTGAGGAACTAAACCATGGC
CAAGTTGACCAGTGCCGTTCCGGTGCTCACCGCGCGCGACGTCGCCGGAGCGGTCGAGTTCTGGACCGAC
CGGCTCGGGTTCTCCCGGGACTTCGTGGAGGACGACTTCGCCGGTGTGGTCCGGGACGACGTGACCCTGT
TCATCAGCGCGGTCCAGGACCAGGTGGTGCCGGACAACACCCTGGCCTGGGTGTGGGTGCGCGGCCTGGA
CGAGCTGTACGCCGAGTGGTCGGAGGTCGTGTCCACGAACTTCCGGGACGCCTCCGGGCCGGCCATGACC
GAGATCGGCGAGCAGCCGTGGGGGCGGGAGTTCGCCCTGCGCGACCCGGCCGGCAACTGCGTGCACTTCG
TGGCCGAGGAGCAGGACTGACACGTGCTACGAGATTTCGATTCCACCGCCGCCTTCTATGAAAGGTTGGG
CTTCGGAATCGTTTTCCGGGACGCCGGCTGGATGATCCTCCAGCGCGGGGATCTCATGCTGGAGTTCTTC
GCCCACCCCAACTTGTTTATTGCAGCTTATAATGGTTACAAATAAAGCAATAGCATCACAAATTTCACAA
ATAAAGCATTTTTTTCACTGCATTCTAGTTGTGGTTTGTCCAAACTCATCAATGTATCTTATCATGTCTG
TATACCGTCGACCTCTAGCTAGAGCTTGGCGTAATCATGGTCATAGCTGTTTCCTGTGTGAAATTGTTAT
CCGCTCACAATTCCACACAACATACGAGCCGGAAGCATAAAGTGTAAAGCCTGGGGTGCCTAATGAGTGA
GCTAACTCACATTAATTGCGTTGCGCTCACTGCCCGCTTTCCAGTCGGGAAACCTGTCGTGCCAGCTGCA
TTAATGAATCGGCCAACGCGCGGGGAGAGGCGGTTTGCGTATTGGGCGCTCTTCCGCTTCCTCGCTCACT
GACTCGCTGCGCTCGGTCGTTCGGCTGCGGCGAGCGGTATCAGCTCACTCAAAGGCGGTAATACGGTTAT
CCACAGAATCAGGGGATAACGCAGGAAAGAACATGTGAGCAAAAGGCCAGCAAAAGGCCAGGAACCGTAA
AAAGGCCGCGTTGCTGGCGTTTTTCCATAGGCTCCGCCCCCCTGACGAGCATCACAAAAATCGACGCTCA
AGTCAGAGGTGGCGAAACCCGACAGGACTATAAAGATACCAGGCGTTTCCCCCTGGAAGCTCCCTCGTGC
GCTCTCCTGTTCCGACCCTGCCGCTTACCGGATACCTGTCCGCCTTTCTCCCTTCGGGAAGCGTGGCGCT
TTCTCATAGCTCACGCTGTAGGTATCTCAGTTCGGTGTAGGTCGTTCGCTCCAAGCTGGGCTGTGTGCAC
GAACCCCCCGTTCAGCCCGACCGCTGCGCCTTATCCGGTAACTATCGTCTTGAGTCCAACCCGGTAAGAC
ACGACTTATCGCCACTGGCAGCAGCCACTGGTAACAGGATTAGCAGAGCGAGGTATGTAGGCGGTGCTAC
AGAGTTCTTGAAGTGGTGGCCTAACTACGGCTACACTAGAAGAACAGTATTTGGTATCTGCGCTCTGCTG
AAGCCAGTTACCTTCGGAAAAAGAGTTGGTAGCTCTTGATCCGGCAAACAAACCACCGCTGGTAGCGGTG
GTTTTTTTGTTTGCAAGCAGCAGATTACGCGCAGAAAAAAAGGATCTCAAGAAGATCCTTTGATCTTTTC
TACGGGGTCTGACGCTCAGTGGAACGAAAACTCACGTTAAGGGATTTTGGTCATGAGATTATCAAAAAGG
ATCTTCACCTAGATCCTTTTAAATTAAAAATGAAGTTTTAAATCAATCTAAAGTATATATGAGTAAACTT
GGTCTGACAGTTACCAATGCTTAATCAGTGAGGCACCTATCTCAGCGATCTGTCTATTTCGTTCATCCAT
AGTTGCCTGACTCCCCGTCGTGTAGATAACTACGATACGGGAGGGCTTACCATCTGGCCCCAGTGCTGCA
ATGATACCGCGAGACCCACGCTCACCGGCTCCAGATTTATCAGCAATAAACCAGCCAGCCGGAAGGGCCG
AGCGCAGAAGTGGTCCTGCAACTTTATCCGCCTCCATCCAGTCTATTAATTGTTGCCGGGAAGCTAGAGT
AAGTAGTTCGCCAGTTAATAGTTTGCGCAACGTTGTTGCCATTGCTACAGGCATCGTGGTGTCACGCTCG
TCGTTTGGTATGGCTTCATTCAGCTCCGGTTCCCAACGATCAAGGCGAGTTACATGATCCCCCATGTTGT
GCAAAAAAGCGGTTAGCTCCTTCGGTCCTCCGATCGTTGTCAGAAGTAAGTTGGCCGCAGTGTTATCACT
CATGGTTATGGCAGCACTGCATAATTCTCTTACTGTCATGCCATCCGTAAGATGCTTTTCTGTGACTGGT
GAGTACTCAACCAAGTCATTCTGAGAATAGTGTATGCGGCGACCGAGTTGCTCTTGCCCGGCGTCAATAC
GGGATAATACCGCGCCACATAGCAGAACTTTAAAAGTGCTCATCATTGGAAAACGTTCTTCGGGGCGAAA
ACTCTCAAGGATCTTACCGCTGTTGAGATCCAGTTCGATGTAACCCACTCGTGCACCCAACTGATCTTCA
GCATCTTTTACTTTCACCAGCGTTTCTGGGTGAGCAAAAACAGGAAGGCAAAATGCCGCAAAAAAGGGAA
TAAGGGCGACACGGAAATGTTGAATACTCATACTCTTCCTTTTTCAATATTATTGAAGCATTTATCAGGG
TTATTGTCTCATGAGCGGATACATATTTGAATGTATTTAGAAAAATAAACAAATAGGGGTTCCGCGCACA
TTTCCCCGAAAAGTGCCACCTGAC
Features (pLannotate 1.2.2; 34 found; start..end, strand, type, name):
     31..83      -  misc_feature   bom (fragment): basis of mobility region from pBR322
    238..617     +  enhancer       CMV enhancer: human cytomegalovirus immediate early enhancer
    618..817     +  promoter       CMV promoter: human cytomegalovirus (CMV) immediate early promoter
    835..1015    +  LTR            5' LTR (truncated): truncated 5' long terminal repeat (LTR) from HIV-1
   1062..1187    +  misc_feature   HIV-1 Ψ: packaging signal of human immunodeficiency virus type 1
   1171..1534    +  CDS            HIV-1 gag (fragment): gag protein from human immunodeficiency virus 1; gag
   1680..1913    +  misc_feature   RRE: The Rev response element (RRE) of HIV-1 allows for Rev-dependent mRNA export from the nucleus to the cytoplasm.
   2290..2390    +  CDS            Rev (fragment): human immunodeficiency virus 1 (HIV-1) Rev protein; rev; enhances nuclear export of unspliced and incompletely spliced viral mRNAs
   2440..2557    +  misc_feature   cPPT/CTS: central polypurine tract and central termination sequence of HIV-1
   2599..2978    +  enhancer       CMV enhancer: human cytomegalovirus immediate early enhancer
   2981..3256    +  promoter       chicken β-actin promoter: No description available
   3257..4265    +  intron         chimeric intron: chimera between introns from chicken β-actin and rabbit β-globin
   4368..4424    +  misc_feature   MCS: multiple cloning site
   4537..4999    +  misc_feature   IRES: internal ribosome entry site (IRES) of the encephalomyocarditis virus (EMCV)
   5013..5732    +  CDS            EGFP: the original enhanced GFP (Yang et al., 1996) mammalian codon-optimized
   5736..5759    +  misc_feature   MCS (fragment): pBluescript multiple cloning site
   5759..6347    +  misc_feature   WPRE: woodchuck hepatitis virus posttranscriptional regulatory element
   6284..6865    +  CDS            nef (fragment): NEF_HV1H2 - Experimental evidence at protein level: Swiss-Prot protein existence level 1. Extracellular Nef protein targets CD4(+) T-lymphocytes for apoptosis by interacting with CXCR4 surface receptors. From Human immunodeficiency virus type 1 group M subtype B (isolate HXB2) (HIV-1).
   6872..7052    +  LTR            5' LTR (truncated): truncated 5' long terminal repeat (LTR) from HIV-1
   7084..7308    +  polyA_signal   bGH poly(A) signal: bovine growth hormone polyadenylation signal
   7312..7333    +  promoter       SV40 promoter (fragment): SV40 enhancer and early promoter
   7354..7782    +  rep_origin     f1 ori (sequence partly withheld): f1 bacteriophage origin of replication; arrow indicates direction of (+) strand synthesis
   7796..8125    +  promoter       SV40 promoter: SV40 enhancer and early promoter
   8173..8220    +  promoter       EM7 promoter: synthetic bacterial promoter&nbsp
   8239..8613    +  CDS            BleoR: antibiotic-binding protein; Sh ble from Streptoalloteichus hindustanus; confers resistance to bleomycin, phleomycin, and Zeocin™
   8623..8748    +  CDS            ble (fragment): BLE_KLEPN - Experimental evidence at protein level: Swiss-Prot protein existence level 1. Binding protein with a strong affinity to the bleomycin family of antibiotics. Binds to CL990; an antimitotic-antibiotic compound. From Klebsiella pneumoniae.
   8743..8864    +  polyA_signal   SV40 poly(A) signal: SV40 polyadenylation signal
   8935..8957    -  protein_bind   lac operator (fragment): The lac repressor binds to the lac operator to inhibit transcription in E. coli. This inhibition can be relieved by adding lactose or isopropyl-β-D-thiogalactopyranoside (IPTG). lac repressor encoded by lacI
   8961..8991    -  promoter       lac promoter: promoter for the E. coli lac operon
   9006..9027    -  protein_bind   CAP binding site: CAP binding activates transcription in the presence of cAMP. E. coli catabolite activator protein
   9040..9132    -  CDS            lacI (fragment): lac repressor; lacI; The lac repressor binds to the lac operator to inhibit transcription in E. coli. This inhibition can be relieved by adding lactose or isopropyl-β-D-thiogalactopyranoside (IPTG).
   9315..9903    -  rep_origin     ori: high-copy-number ColE1/pMB1/pBR322/pUC origin of replication
  10074..10934   -  CDS            AmpR: β-lactamase; bla; confers resistance to ampicillin, carbenicillin, and related antibiotics
  10935..11039   -  promoter       AmpR promoter: bla
