[The description below was written by a language model from this plasmid's Addgene catalogue record and pLannotate feature annotations shown in this document.]
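Description:
FCbAIGW is an 11,067 bp empty lentiviral backbone for mammalian expression, built on an HIV-1-derived transfer vector of the FUGW type. In bacteria it is maintained through a high-copy ColE1/pUC origin and an ampicillin resistance gene. An f1 origin is also present, and the record lists a recombination-deficient strain (Stbl2) as host, as is usual for LTR-containing plasmids. Viral genomic RNA is driven by a CMV enhancer/promoter fused to a truncated 5' LTR. This is followed by the Ψ packaging signal with a gag fragment, the Rev response element and the cPPT/CTS. A second truncated LTR, flanked by nef-derived sequence, and a bGH polyadenylation signal close the viral unit. Outside the LTRs sits an SV40/EM7-driven BleoR cassette with an SV40 poly(A), which could confer Zeocin resistance, although the catalogue lists only EGFP as the selectable marker.

The internal expression cassette consists of a CMV enhancer, the chicken β-actin promoter and a chimeric β-actin/β-globin intron (a CAG-type arrangement). Downstream are a multiple cloning site, an EMCV IRES, EGFP and a WPRE, which enhances transcript stability and expression. A gene of interest is inserted between the XbaI and BamHI sites, giving a bicistronic transcript. The transgene is translated cap-dependently and EGFP from the IRES, so fluorescence at a lower level marks transduced cells. The depositor describes the promoter as neuron specific, but the annotated elements are those of a hybrid promoter generally regarded as broadly active, so that claim is not confirmed by the feature table. The vector suits lentiviral delivery of a transgene with co-expressed EGFP, apparently with neurons as the intended target.
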