Addgene plasmid #26669: FCbAIGW
Purpose: (Empty Backbone)
Depositing lab: Gerardo Morfini. Depositing organization: University of Illinois at Chicago.
Backbone
  Vector backbone: FCbAIGW
  Backbone size (bp): 11067
  Vector type: Mammalian Expression, Lentiviral
  Selectable markers: EGFP
Growth in bacteria
  Bacterial resistance: Ampicillin, 100 μg/mL
  Growth temperature: 37°C
  Growth strain: Stbl2
  Growth instructions: Stbl2
  Copy number: Unknown
Gene/Insert
  Gene/Insert name: None
  Tag / fusion protein: IRES-EGFP (C terminal on backbone)
  Cloning method: Restriction Enzyme; 5′ cloning site XbaI (not destroyed); 3′ cloning site BamHI (not destroyed)
  Sequencing primers: 5′ FUGW-Fwd (ATTACAGGGACAGCAGAGATCC); 3′ EGFP-N
Terms and licenses: Academic/Nonprofit Terms; Industry Terms: Not Available to Industry
Depositor comments: The vector has neuron specific promoter with downstream IRES2-EGFP sequence which allow the fluorescence marker protein to be expressed in a lower level under the same promoter with the transgene.
How to cite: FCbAIGW was a gift from Gerardo Morfini (Addgene plasmid # 26669 ; http://n2t.net/addgene:26669 ; RRID:Addgene_26669)
