>Addgene plasmid #26669 | FCbAIGW | addgene partial sequence | sequence record 32901 | 26669 with EGFP-N
GGTTGTGGCCATATTATCATCGTGTTTTTCAAAGGAAAACCACGTCCCCGTGGTTCGGGGGGCCTAGACG
TTTTTTTAACCTCGACTAAACACATGTAAAGCATGTGTACCGAGGCCCCAGATCAGATCCCATACAATGG
GGTACCTTCTGGGCATCCTTCAGCCCCTTGTTGAATACGCTTGAGGAGAGCCATTTGACTCTTTCCACAA
CTATCCAACTCACAACGTGGCACTGGGGTTGTGCCGCCTTTGCAGGTGTATCTTATACACGTGGCTTTTG
GCCGCAGAGGCACCTGTCGCCAGGTGGGGGGTTCCGCTGCCTGCAAAGGGTCGCTACAGACGTTGTTTGT
CTTCAAGAAGCTTCCAGAGGAACTGCTTCCTTCACGACATTCAACAGACCTTGCATTCCTTTGGCGAGAG
GGGAAAGACCCCTAGGAATGCTCGTCAAGAAGACAGGGCCAGGTTTCCGGGCCCTCACATTGCCAAAAGA
CGGCAATATGGTGGAAAATAACATATAGACAAACGCACACCGGCCTTATTCCAAGCGGCTTCGGCCAGTA
ACGTTAGGGGGGGGGGAGGGAGAGGGGCGGATCCCGGGCCCGCGGTACCGTCGACTGCAGAATTCGAAGC
TTGAGCTCGAGA
