>Addgene plasmid #26669 | FCbAIGW | addgene partial sequence | sequence record 32902 | 26669 with IRES-R
AAGCTTGAGCTCGAGATCTGAGATCCGGTAGCGCTAGCGGATCTGACGGTTCACCGGTACCCGGGGATCA
ATTCTTTGCCAAAATGATGAGACAGCACAATAACCAGCACGTTGCCCAGGAGCTGTAGGAAAAAGAAGAA
GGCATGAACATGGTTAGCAGAGGCTCTAGAGCCGCCGGTCACACGCCAGAAGCCGAACCCCGCCCTGG
